>Addgene plasmid #108106 | LentiV_Neo_SIK3_CR_K95M | addgene full sequence | sequence record 207840 | Addgene NGS Result
AAAGGGAACAAAAGCTGGAGCTGCAAGCTTAATGTAGTCTTATGCAATACTCTTGTAGTCTTGCAACATG
GTAACGATGAGTTAGCAACATGCCTTACAAGGAGAGAAAAAGCACCGTGCATGCCGATTGGTGGAAGTAA
GGTGGTACGATCGTGCCTTATTAGGAAGGCAACAGACGGGTCTGACATGGATTGGACGAACCACTGAATT
GCCGCATTGCAGAGATATTGTATTTAAGTGCCTAGCTCGATACATAAACGGGTCTCTCTGGTTAGACCAG
ATCTGAGCCTGGGAGCTCTCTGGCTAACTAGGGAACCCACTGCTTAAGCCTCAATAAAGCTTGCCTTGAG
TGCTTCAAGTAGTGTGTGCCCGTCTGTTGTGTGACTCTGGTAACTAGAGATCCCTCAGACCCTTTTAGTC
AGTGTGGAAAATCTCTAGCAGTGGCGCCCGAACAGGGACTTGAAAGCGAAAGGGAAACCAGAGGAGCTCT
CTCGACGCAGGACTCGGCTTGCTGAAGCGCGCACGGCAAGAGGCGAGGGGCGGCGACTGGTGAGTACGCC
AAAAATTTTGACTAGCGGAGGCTAGAAGGAGAGAGATGGGTGCGAGAGCGTCAGTATTAAGCGGGGGAGA
ATTAGATCGCGATGGGAAAAAATTCGGTTAAGGCCAGGGGGAAAGAAAAAATATAAATTAAAACATATAG
TATGGGCAAGCAGGGAGCTAGAACGATTCGCAGTTAATCCTGGCCTGTTAGAAACATCAGAAGGCTGTAG
ACAAATACTGGGACAGCTACAACCATCCCTTCAGACAGGATCAGAAGAACTTAGATCATTATATAATACA
GTAGCAACCCTCTATTGTGTGCATCAAAGGATAGAGATAAAAGACACCAAGGAAGCTTTAGACAAGATAG
AGGAAGAGCAAAACAAAAGTAAGACCACCGCACAGCAAGCGGCCGCTGATCTTCAGACCTGGAGGAGGAG
ATATGAGGGACAATTGGAGAAGTGAATTATATAAATATAAAGTAGTAAAAATTGAACCATTAGGAGTAGC
ACCCACCAAGGCAAAGAGAAGAGTGGTGCAGAGAGAAAAAAGAGCAGTGGGAATAGGAGCTTTGTTCCTT
GGGTTCTTGGGAGCAGCAGGAAGCACTATGGGCGCAGCGTCAATGACGCTGACGGTACAGGCCAGACAAT
TATTGTCTGGTATAGTGCAGCAGCAGAACAATTTGCTGAGGGCTATTGAGGCGCAACAGCATCTGTTGCA
ACTCACAGTCTGGGGCATCAAGCAGCTCCAGGCAAGAATCCTGGCTGTGGAAAGATACCTAAAGGATCAA
CAGCTCCTGGGGATTTGGGGTTGCTCTGGAAAACTCATTTGCACCACTGCTGTGCCTTGGAATGCTAGTT
GGAGTAATAAATCTCTGGAACAGATTTGGAATCACACGACCTGGATGGAGTGGGACAGAGAAATTAACAA
TTACACAAGCTTAATACACTCCTTAATTGAAGAATCGCAAAACCAGCAAGAAAAGAATGAACAAGAATTA
TTGGAATTAGATAAATGGGCAAGTTTGTGGAATTGGTTTAACATAACAAATTGGCTGTGGTATATAAAAT
TATTCATAATGATAGTAGGAGGCTTGGTAGGTTTAAGAATAGTTTTTGCTGTACTTTCTATAGTGAATAG
AGTTAGGCAGGGATATTCACCATTATCGTTTCAGACCCACCTCCCAACCCCGAGGGGACCCAGACCACAA
TTTTAAAAGAAAAGGGGGGATTGGGGGGTACAGTGCAGGGGAAAGAATAGTAGACATAATAGCAACAGAC
ATACAAACTAAAGAATTACAAAAACAAATTACAAAAATTCAAAATTTTCGGGTTTATTACAGGGACAGCA
GAGATCCACTTTGGCGCCGGCTCGAGTGGCTCCGGTGCCCGTCAGTGGGCAGAGCGCACATCGCCCACAG
TCCCCGAGAAGTTGGGGGGAGGGGTCGGCAATTGAACCGGTGCCTAGAGAAGGTGGCGCGGGGTAAACTG
GGAAAGTGATGTCGTGTACTGGCTCCGCCTTTTTCCCGAGGGTGGGGGAGAACCGTATATAAGTGCAGTA
GTCGCCGTGAACGTTCTTTTTCGCAACGGGTTTGCCGCCAGAACACAGGTGTCGTGACGCGGGATCCGCC
ACCCGGAGGTTTCACTGCACAACAAGATGGCGGCGGCGGCGGCGAGCGGAGCTGGCGGGGCTGCCGGGGC
CGGGACTGGGGGAGCCGGGCCCGCGGGCCGCCTGCTGCCTCCGCCCGCGCCGGGGTCCCCAGCCGCCCCC
GCTGCCGTGTCCCCTGCGGCCGGCCAGCCGCGTCCCCCAGCCCCGGCCTCCCGCGGACCCATGCCCGCCC
GTATCGGCTACTACGAGATCGACCGCACCATCGGCAAGGGCAACTTCGCGGTGGTCAAGCGGGCCACGCA
CCTCGTCACCAAGGCCAAGGTTGCTATCATGATCATAGATAAGACCCAGCTGGATGAAGAAAACTTGAAG
AAGATTTTCCGGGAAGTTCAAATTATGAAGATGCTTTGCCACCCCCATATCATCAGGCTCTACCAGGTTA
TGGAGACAGAACGGATGATTTATCTGGTGACAGAATATGCTAGTGGAGGGGAAATATTTGACCACCTGGT
GGCCCATGGTAGAATGGCAGAAAAGGAGGCACGTCGCAAGTTCAAACAGATCGTCACAGCTGTCTATTTT
TGTCACTGTCGGAACATTGTTCATCGTGATTTAAAAGCTGAAAATTTACTTCTGGATGCCAATCTGAATA
TCAAAATAGCAGATTTTGGTTTCAGTAACCTCTTCACTCCTGGGCAGCTGCTGAAGACCTGGTGTGGCAG
CCCTCCCTATGCTGCACCTGAACTCTTTGAAGGAAAAGAATATGATGGGCCCAAAGTGGACATCTGGAGC
CTTGGAGTTGTCCTCTACGTGCTTGTGTGCGGTGCCCTGCCATTTGATGGAAGCACACTGCAGAATCTGC
GGGCCCGCGTGCTGAGTGGAAAGTTCCGCATCCCATTTTTTATGTCCACAGAATGTGAGCATTTGATCCG
CCATATGTTGGTGTTAGATCCCAATAAGCGCCTCTCCATGGAGCAGATCTGCAAGCACAAGTGGATGAAG
CTAGGGGACGCCGATCCCAACTTTGACAGGTTAATAGCTGAATGCCAACAACTAAAGGAAGAAAGACAGG
TGGACCCCCTGAATGAGGATGTCCTCTTGGCCATGGAGGACATGGGACTGGACAAAGAACAGACACTGCA
GGCGGAGCAGGCAGGTACTGCTATGAACATCAGCGTTCCCCAGGTGCAGCTGATCAACCCAGAGAACCAA
ATTGTGGAGCCGGATGGGACACTGAATTTGGACAGTGATGAGGGTGAAGAGCCTTCCCCTGAAGCATTGG
TGCGCTATTTGTCAATGAGGAGGCACACAGTGGGTGTGGCTGACCCACGCACGGAAGTTATGGAAGATCT
GCAGAAGCTCCTACCTGGCTTTCCTGGAGTCAACCCCCAGGCTCCATTCCTGCAGGTGGCCCCTAATGTG
AACTTCATGCACAACCTGTTGCCTATGCAAAACTTGCAACCAACCGGGCAACTTGAGTACAAGGAGCAGT
CTCTCCTACAGCCGCCCACGCTACAGCTGTTGAATGGAATGGGCCCCCTTGGCCGGAGGGCATCAGATGG
AGGAGCCAACATCCAACTGCATGCCCAGCAGCTGCTGAAGCGCCCACGGGGACCCTCTCCGCTTGTCACC
ATGACACCAGCAGTGCCAGCAGTTACCCCTGTGGACGAGGAGAGCTCAGACGGGGAGCCAGACCAGGAAG
CTGTGCAGAGGTACTTGGCAAATAGGTCCAAAAGACATACACTGGCCATGACCAACCCTACAGCTGAGAT
CCCACCGGACCTACAACGGCAGCTAGGACAGCAGCCTTTCCGTTCCCGGGTCTGGCCTCCTCACCTGGTA
CCTGATCAGCATCGCTCTACCTACAAGGACTCCAACACTCTGCACCTCCCTACGGAGCGTTTCTCCCCTG
TGCGCCGGTTCTCAGATGGGGCTGCGAGCATCCAGGCCTTCAAAGCTCACCTGGAAAAAATGGGCAACAA
CAGCAGCATCAAACAGCTGCAGCAGGAGTGTGAGCAGCTGCAGAAGATGTACGGGGGGCAGATTGATGAA
AGAACCCTGGAGAAGACCCAGCAGCAGCATATGTTATACCAGCAGGAGCAGCACCATCAAATTCTCCAGC
AACAAATTCAAGACTCTATCTGTCCTCCTCAGCCATCTCCACCTCTTCAGGCTGCATGTGAAAATCAGCC
AGCCCTCCTTACCCATCAGCTCCAGAGGTTAAGGATTCAGCCTTCAAGCCCACCCCCCAACCACCCCAAC
AACCATCTCTTCAGGCAGCCCAGTAATAGTCCTCCCCCCATGAGCAGTGCCATGATCCAGCCTCACGGGG
CTGCATCTTCTTCCCAGTTTCAAGGCTTACCTTCCCGCAGTGCAATCTTTCAGCAGCAACCTGAGAACTG
TTCCTCTCCTCCCAACGTGGCACTAACCTGCTTGGGTATGCAGCAGCCTGCTCAGTCACAGCAGGTCACC
ATCCAAGTCCAAGAGCCTGTTGACATGCTCAGCAACATGCCAGGCACAGCTGCAGGCTCCAGTGGGCGCG
GCATCTCCATCAGCCCCAGTGCTGGTCAGATGCAGATGCAGCACCGTACCAACCTGATGGCCACCCTCAG
CTATGGGCACCGTCCCTTGTCCAAGCAGCTGAGTGCTGACAGTGCAGAGGCTCACAGTGCACATCAGCAG
CCGCCACACTATACCACGTCGGCACTACAGCAGGCCCTGCTGTCTCCCACGCCGCCAGACTATACAAGAC
ACCAGCAGGTACCCCACATCCTTCAAGGACTGCTTTCTCCCCGGCATTCGCTCACCGGCCACTCGGACAT
CCGGCTGCCCCCAACAGAGTTTGCACAGCTCATTAAAAGGCAGCAGCAACAACGGCAGCAGCAGCAGCAA
CAGCAGCAACAGCAAGAATACCAGGAACTGTTCAGGCACATGAACCAAGGGGATGCGGGGAGTCTGGCTC
CCAGCCTTGGGGGACAGAGCATGACAGAGCGCCAGGCTTTATCTTATCAAAATGCTGACTCTTATCACCA
TCACACCAGCCCCCAGCATCTGCTACAAATCAGGGCACAAGAATGTGTCTCACAGGCTTCCTCACCCACC
CCGCCCCACGGGTATGCTCACCAGCCGGCACTGATGCATTCAGAGAGCATGGAGGAGGACTGCTCGTGTG
AGGGGGCCAAGGATGGCTTCCAAGACAGTAAGAGTTCAAGTACATTGACCAAAGGTTGCCATGACAGCCC
TCTGCTCTTGAGTACCGGTGGACCTGGGGACCCTGAATCTTTGCTAGGAACTGTGAGTCATGCCCAAGAA
TTGGGGATACATCCCTATGGTCATCAGCCAACTGCTGCATTCAGTAAAAATAAGGTGCCCAGCAGAGAGC
CTGTCATAGGGAACTGCATGGATAGAAGTTCTCCAGGACAAGCAGTGGAGCTGCCGGATCACAATGGGCT
CGGGTACCCAGCACGCCCCTCCGTCCATGAGCACCACAGGCCCCGGGCCCTCCAGAGACACCACACGATC
CAGAACAGCGACGATGCTTATGTACAGCTGGATAACTTGCCAGGAATGAGTCTCGTGGCTGGGAAAGCAC
TTAGCTCTGCCCGGATGTCGGATGCAGTTCTCAGTCAGTCTTCGCTCATGGGCAGCCAGCAGTTTCAGGA
TGGGGAAAATGAGGAATGTGGGGCAAGCCTGGGAGGTCATGAGCACCCAGACCTGAGTGATGGCAGCCAG
CATTTAAACTCCTCTTGCTATCCATCTACGTGTATTACAGACATTCTGCTCAGCTACAAGCACCCCGAAG
TCTCCTTCAGCATGGAGCAGGCAGGCGTGGGCAGCGGCGCCACCAACTTCAGCCTGCTGAAGCAGGCCGG
CGACGTGGAGGAGAACCCCGGCCCCATGACCGAGTACAAGCCCATGATTGAACAAGATGGATTGCACGCA
GGTTCTCCGGCCGCTTGGGTGGAGAGGCTATTCGGCTATGACTGGGCACAACAGACAATCGGCTGCTCTG
ATGCCGCCGTGTTCCGGCTGTCAGCGCAGGGGCGCCCGGTTCTTTTTGTCAAGACCGACCTGTCCGGTGC
CCTGAATGAACTGCAGGACGAGGCAGCGCGGCTATCGTGGCTGGCCACGACGGGCGTTCCTTGCGCAGCT
GTGCTCGACGTTGTCACTGAAGCGGGAAGGGACTGGCTGCTATTGGGCGAAGTGCCGGGGCAGGATCTCC
TGTCATCTCACCTTGCTCCTGCCGAGAAAGTATCCATCATGGCTGATGCAATGCGGCGGCTGCATACGCT
TGATCCGGCTACCTGCCCATTCGACCACCAAGCGAAACATCGCATCGAGCGAGCACGTACTCGGATGGAA
GCCGGTCTTGTCGATCAGGATGATCTGGACGAAGAGCATCAGGGGCTCGCGCCAGCCGAACTGTTCGCCA
GGCTCAAGGCGCGCATGCCCGACGGCGAGGATCTCGTCGTGACCCATGGCGATGCCTGCTTGCCGAATAT
CATGGTGGAAAATGGCCGCTTTTCTGGATTCATCGACTGTGGCCGGCTGGGTGTGGCGGACCGCTATCAG
GACATAGCGTTGGCTACCCGTGATATTGCTGAAGAGCTTGGCGGCGAATGGGCTGACCGCTTCCTCGTGC
TTTACGGTATCGCCGCTCCCGATTCGCAGCGCATCGCCTTCTATCGCCTTCTTGACGAGTTCTTCTGAAC
GCGTTAAGTCGACAATCAACCTCTGGATTACAAAATTTGTGAAAGATTGACTGGTATTCTTAACTATGTT
GCTCCTTTTACGCTATGTGGATACGCTGCTTTAATGCCTTTGTATCATGCTATTGCTTCCCGTATGGCTT
TCATTTTCTCCTCCTTGTATAAATCCTGGTTGCTGTCTCTTTATGAGGAGTTGTGGCCCGTTGTCAGGCA
ACGTGGCGTGGTGTGCACTGTGTTTGCTGACGCAACCCCCACTGGTTGGGGCATTGCCACCACCTGTCAG
CTCCTTTCCGGGACTTTCGCTTTCCCCCTCCCTATTGCCACGGCGGAACTCATCGCCGCCTGCCTTGCCC
GCTGCTGGACAGGGGCTCGGCTGTTGGGCACTGACAATTCCGTGGTGTTGTCGGGGAAATCATCGTCCTT
TCCTTGGCTGCTCGCCTGTGTTGCCACCTGGATTCTGCGCGGGACGTCCTTCTGCTACGTCCCTTCGGCC
CTCAATCCAGCGGACCTTCCTTCCCGCGGCCTGCTGCCGGCTCTGCGGCCTCTTCCGCGTCTTCGCCTTC
GCCCTCAGACGAGTCGGATCTCCCTTTGGGCCGCCTCCCCGCGTCGACTTTAAGACCAATGACTTACAAG
GCAGCTGTAGATCTTAGCCACTTTTTAAAAGAAAAGGGGGGACTGGAAGGGCTAATTCACTCCCAACGAA
GACAAGATCTGCTTTTTGCTTGTACTGGGTCTCTCTGGTTAGACCAGATCTGAGCCTGGGAGCTCTCTGG
CTAACTAGGGAACCCACTGCTTAAGCCTCAATAAAGCTTGCCTTGAGTGCTTCAAGTAGTGTGTGCCCGT
CTGTTGTGTGACTCTGGTAACTAGAGATCCCTCAGACCCTTTTAGTCAGTGTGGAAAATCTCTAGCAGTA
CGTATAGTAGTTCATGTCATCTTATTATTCAGTATTTATAACTTGCAAAGAAATGAATATCAGAGAGTGA
GAGGAACTTGTTTATTGCAGCTTATAATGGTTACAAATAAAGCAATAGCATCACAAATTTCACAAATAAA
GCATTTTTTTCACTGCATTCTAGTTGTGGTTTGTCCAAACTCATCAATGTATCTTATCATGTCTGGCTCT
AGCTATCCCGCCCCTAACTCCGCCCATCCCGCCCCTAACTCCGCCCAGTTCCGCCCATTCTCCGCCCCAT
GGCTGACTAATTTTTTTTATTTATGCAGAGGCCGAGGCCGCCTCGGCCTCTGAGCTATTCCAGAAGTAGT
GAGGAGGCTTTTTTGGAGGCCTAGGGACGTACCCAATTCGCCCTATAGTGAGTCGTATTACGCGCGCTCA
CTGGCCGTCGTTTTACAACGTCGTGACTGGGAAAACCCTGGCGTTACCCAACTTAATCGCCTTGCAGCAC
ATCCCCCTTTCGCCAGCTGGCGTAATAGCGAAGAGGCCCGCACCGATCGCCCTTCCCAACAGTTGCGCAG
CCTGAATGGCGAATGGG
[124 nt withheld, positions 8348-8471]
C
[91 nt withheld, positions 8473-8563]
A
[49 nt withheld, positions 8565-8613]
CCTTTGACGTTGGAGTCCACGTTCTTT
[37 nt withheld, positions 8641-8677]
ACCCTATCTCGGTCTATTCTTTTGATTTATAAGGGATTTTGCCGATTTCGGCCTATTGGTTAAAAAATGA
GCTGATTTAACAAAAATTTAACGCGAATTTTAACAAAATATTAACGCTTACAATTTAGGTGGCACTTTTC
GGGGAAATGTGCGCGGAACCCCTATTTGTTTATTTTTCTAAATACATTCAAATATGTATCCGCTCATGAG
ACAATAACCCTGATAAATGCTTCAATAATATTGAAAAAGGAAGAGTATGAGTATTCAACATTTCCGTGTC
GCCCTTATTCCCTTTTTTGCGGCATTTTGCCTTCCTGTTTTTGCTCACCCAGAAACGCTGGTGAAAGTAA
AAGATGCTGAAGATCAGTTGGGTGCACGAGTGGGTTACATCGAACTGGATCTCAACAGCGGTAAGATCCT
TGAGAGTTTTCGCCCCGAAGAACGTTTTCCAATGATGAGCACTTTTAAAGTTCTGCTATGTGGCGCGGTA
TTATCCCGTATTGACGCCGGGCAAGAGCAACTCGGTCGCCGCATACACTATTCTCAGAATGACTTGGTTG
AGTACTCACCAGTCACAGAAAAGCATCTTACGGATGGCATGACAGTAAGAGAATTATGCAGTGCTGCCAT
AACCATGAGTGATAACACTGCGGCCAACTTACTTCTGACAACGATCGGAGGACCGAAGGAGCTAACCGCT
TTTTTGCACAACATGGGGGATCATGTAACTCGCCTTGATCGTTGGGAACCGGAGCTGAATGAAGCCATAC
CAAACGACGAGCGTGACACCACGATGCCTGTAGCAATGGCAACAACGTTGCGCAAACTATTAACTGGCGA
ACTACTTACTCTAGCTTCCCGGCAACAATTAATAGACTGGATGGAGGCGGATAAAGTTGCAGGACCACTT
CTGCGCTCGGCCCTTCCGGCTGGCTGGTTTATTGCTGATAAATCTGGAGCCGGTGAGCGTGGGTCTCGCG
GTATCATTGCAGCACTGGGGCCAGATGGTAAGCCCTCCCGTATCGTAGTTATCTACACGACGGGGAGTCA
GGCAACTATGGATGAACGAAATAGACAGATCGCTGAGATAGGTGCCTCACTGATTAAGCATTGGTAACTG
TCAGACCAAGTTTACTCATATATACTTTAGATTGATTTAAAACTTCATTTTTAATTTAAAAGGATCTAGG
TGAAGATCCTTTTTGATAATCTCATGACCAAAATCCCTTAACGTGAGTTTTCGTTCCACTGAGCGTCAGA
CCCCGTAGAAAAGATCAAAGGATCTTCTTGAGATCCTTTTTTTCTGCGCGTAATCTGCTGCTTGCAAACA
AAAAAACCACCGCTACCAGCGGTGGTTTGTTTGCCGGATCAAGAGCTACCAACTCTTTTTCCGAAGGTAA
CTGGCTTCAGCAGAGCGCAGATACCAAATACTGTTCTTCTAGTGTAGCCGTAGTTAGGCCACCACTTCAA
GAACTCTGTAGCACCGCCTACATACCTCGCTCTGCTAATCCTGTTACCAGTGGCTGCTGCCAGTGGCGAT
AAGTCGTGTCTTACCGGGTTGGACTCAAGACGATAGTTACCGGATAAGGCGCAGCGGTCGGGCTGAACGG
GGGGTTCGTGCACACAGCCCAGCTTGGAGCGAACGACCTACACCGAACTGAGATACCTACAGCGTGAGCT
ATGAGAAAGCGCCACGCTTCCCGAAGGGAGAAAGGCGGACAGGTATCCGGTAAGCGGCAGGGTCGGAACA
GGAGAGCGCACGAGGGAGCTTCCAGGGGGAAACGCCTGGTATCTTTATAGTCCTGTCGGGTTTCGCCACC
TCTGACTTGAGCGTCGATTTTTGTGATGCTCGTCAGGGGGGCGGAGCCTATGGAAAAACGCCAGCAACGC
GGCCTTTTTACGGTTCCTGGCCTTTTGCTGGCCTTTTGCTCACATGTTCTTTCCTGCGTTATCCCCTGAT
TCTGTGGATAACCGTATTACCGCCTTTGAGTGAGCTGATACCGCTCGCCGCAGCCGAACGACCGAGCGCA
GCGAGTCAGTGAGCGAGGAAGCGGAAGAGCGCCCAATACGCAAACCGCCTCTCCCCGCGCGTTGGCCGAT
TCATTAATGCAGCTGGCACGACAGGTTTCCCGACTGGAAAGCGGGCAGTGAGCGCAACGCAATTAATGTG
AGTTAGCTCACTCATTAGGCACCCCAGGCTTTACACTTTATGCTTCCGGCTCGTATGTTGTGTGGAATTG
TGAGCGGATAACAATTTCACACAGGAAACAGCTATGACCATGATTACGCCAAGCGCGCAATTAACCCTCA
CT
Features (pLannotate 1.2.2; 27 found; start..end, strand, type, name):
     33..259     +  promoter       RSV promoter: Rous sarcoma virus enhancer/promoter
    260..440     +  LTR            5' LTR (truncated): truncated 5' long terminal repeat (LTR) from HIV-1
    487..612     +  misc_feature   HIV-1 Ψ: packaging signal of human immunodeficiency virus type 1
    596..959     +  CDS            HIV-1 gag (fragment): gag protein from human immunodeficiency virus 1; gag
   1105..1338    +  misc_feature   RRE: The Rev response element (RRE) of HIV-1 allows for Rev-dependent mRNA export from the nucleus to the cytoplasm.
   1715..1741    +  CDS            Rev (fragment): human immunodeficiency virus 1 (HIV-1) Rev protein; rev; enhances nuclear export of unspliced and incompletely spliced viral mRNAs
   1751..1868    +  misc_feature   cPPT/CTS: central polypurine tract and central termination sequence of HIV-1
   1937..2148    +  promoter       EF-1α core promoter: core promoter for human elongation factor EF-1α
   2197..5979    +  CDS            SIK3: SIK3_HUMAN - Also known as KIAA0999 From Homo sapiens (Human).
   6046..6064    +  CDS            PuroR (fragment): puromycin N-acetyltransferase; pac from Streptomyces; confers resistance to puromycin
   6064..6855    +  CDS            neo: KKA2_KLEPN - Also known as kan, nptII. Experimental evidence at protein level: Swiss-Prot protein existence level 1. Resistance to kanamycin, neomycin, paromomycin, ribostamycin, butirosin and gentamicin B. From Klebsiella pneumoniae.
   6874..7462    +  misc_feature   WPRE: woodchuck hepatitis virus posttranscriptional regulatory element
   7513..7532    +  misc_feature   cPPT/CTS (fragment): central polypurine tract and central termination sequence of HIV-1
   7534..7767    +  LTR            3' LTR (ΔU3): self-inactivating 3' long terminal repeat (LTR) from HIV-1
   7845..7966    +  polyA_signal   SV40 poly(A) signal: SV40 polyadenylation signal
   8006..8141    +  rep_origin     SV40 ori: SV40 origin of replication
   8162..8180    -  promoter       T7 promoter: promoter for bacteriophage T7 RNA polymerase
   8188..8343    +  CDS            lacZα (fragment): LacZα fragment of β-galactosidase; lacZ fragment
   8348..8776    +  rep_origin     f1 ori (sequence partly withheld): f1 bacteriophage origin of replication; arrow indicates direction of (+) strand synthesis
   8829..8933    +  promoter       AmpR promoter: bla
   8934..9794    +  CDS            AmpR: β-lactamase; bla; confers resistance to ampicillin, carbenicillin, and related antibiotics
   9965..10553   +  rep_origin     ori: high-copy-number ColE1/pMB1/pBR322/pUC origin of replication
  10736..10828   +  CDS            lacI (fragment): lac repressor; lacI; The lac repressor binds to the lac operator to inhibit transcription in E. coli. This inhibition can be relieved by adding lactose or isopropyl-β-D-thiogalactopyranoside (IPTG).
  10841..10862   +  protein_bind   CAP binding site: CAP binding activates transcription in the presence of cAMP. E. coli catabolite activator protein
  10877..10907   +  promoter       lac promoter: promoter for the E. coli lac operon
  10911..10933   +  protein_bind   lac operator (fragment): The lac repressor binds to the lac operator to inhibit transcription in E. coli. This inhibition can be relieved by adding lactose or isopropyl-β-D-thiogalactopyranoside (IPTG). lac repressor encoded by lacI
  10976..5       +  promoter       T3 promoter (across the origin): promoter for bacteriophage T3 RNA polymerase
