[The description below was written by a language model from this plasmid's Addgene catalogue record and pLannotate feature annotations shown in this document.]
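Description:
LentiV_Neo_SIK3_CR_K95M is a lentiviral mammalian expression plasmid of about 11 kb, built on the LentiV_Neo backbone, that carries a modified human SIK3 (salt-inducible kinase 3) cDNA. In bacteria it is maintained through a high-copy ColE1/pUC-type origin and selected with ampicillin via the β-lactamase gene. An f1 origin, an SV40 origin and leftover lac and T7/T3 promoter elements are also present in the backbone. The viral portion has a third-generation, self-inactivating layout. An RSV promoter drives a truncated HIV-1 5' LTR, followed by the Ψ packaging signal with a partial gag sequence, the Rev response element and the cPPT/CTS. At the far end sit a WPRE, a ΔU3 3' LTR and an SV40 polyadenylation signal. These elements allow the genomic RNA to be packaged when helper functions are supplied in trans, and to integrate without active LTR promoter function.

The payload is driven by the EFS (EF-1α core) promoter, which precedes the 3.8 kb SIK3 open reading frame. A neomycin phosphotransferase gene lies a short distance downstream on the same strand and permits G418 selection of transduced cells. No separate promoter is annotated for it, and the record does not state how the two coding regions are linked. A very short match to PuroR just before neo is probably a cloning remnant. The SIK3 insert carries two changes: a silent G501C substitution intended to make the cDNA resistant to CRISPR targeting, and a K95M substitution that renders the kinase catalytically dead. The construct therefore suits rescue experiments in which endogenous SIK3 is disrupted by CRISPR, serving as a kinase-dead counterpart for testing whether catalytic activity is required. The associated work concerns SIK dependencies in acute myeloid leukemia.
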