Addgene plasmid #108106: LentiV_Neo_SIK3_CR_K95M
Purpose: Lentiviral expression plasmid of human SIK3 cDNA (CRISPR-resistant silent mutation & kinase-dead mutation) with neomycin resistance gene
Depositing lab: Christopher Vakoc. Depositing organization: Cold Spring Harbor Laboratory. Publication: LKB1, Salt-Inducible Kinases, and MEF2C Are Linked Dependencies in Acute Myeloid Leukemia. Tarumoto Y, Lu B, Somerville TDD, Huang YH, Milazzo JP, Wu XS, Klingbeil O, El Demerdash O, Shi J, Vakoc CR. Mol Cell. 2018 Feb 28. pii: S1097-2765(18)30109-6. doi: 10.1016/j.molcel.2018.02.011. PubMed 29526696.
Backbone
  Vector backbone: LentiV_Neo
  Backbone size w/o insert (bp): 7210
  Total vector size (bp): 10989
  Vector type: Mammalian Expression, Lentiviral, CRISPR
  Selectable markers: Neomycin (select with G418)
Growth in bacteria
  Bacterial resistance: Ampicillin, 100 μg/mL
  Growth temperature: 37°C
  Growth strain: NEB Stable
  Copy number: High Copy
Gene/Insert
  Gene/Insert name: SIK3
  Species: H. sapiens (human)
  Insert size (bp): 3783
  Mutation: change guanine 501 to cytosine (silent mutation), change Lysine 95 to Methionine
  GenBank ID: NM_001281749
  Entrez Gene: SIK3 (a.k.a. L19, QSK, SIK-3)
  Promoter: EFS promoter
  Cloning method: Ligation Independent Cloning
  Sequencing primers: 5′ AACTGGGAAAGTGATGTCGTGTACTG; 3′ GAGAACCTGCGTGCAATCCATC
Terms and licenses: Academic/Nonprofit Terms; Industry Terms: Not Available to Industry
How to cite: LentiV_Neo_SIK3_CR_K95M was a gift from Christopher Vakoc (Addgene plasmid # 108106 ; http://n2t.net/addgene:108106 ; RRID:Addgene_108106)
